>Addgene plasmid #59849 | pJK_proK9_eGFP | depositor full sequence | sequence record 95483 | pJK_proK9_eGFP sequence 4296 bps
TGGCGAATGGG
[124 nt withheld, positions 12-135]
C
[91 nt withheld, positions 137-227]
A
[49 nt withheld, positions 229-277]
CCTTTGACGTTGGAGTCCACGTTCTTT
[37 nt withheld, positions 305-341]
ACCCTATCTCGGTCTATTCTTTTGATTTATAAGGGATTTTGCCGATTTCGGCCTATTGGTTAAAAAATGA
GCTGATTTAACAAAAATTTAACGCGAATTTTAACAAAATATTAACGTTTACAATTTCAGGTGGCACTTTT
CGGGGAAATGTGCGCGGAACCCCTATTTGTTTATTTTTCTAAATACATTCAAATATGTATCCGCTCATGA
ATTAATTCTTACCAATGCTTAATCAGTGAGGCACCTATCTCAGCGATCTGTCTATTTCGTTCATCCATAG
TTGCCTGACTCCCCGTCGTGTAGATAACTACGATACGGGAGGGCTTACCATCTGGCCCCAGTGCTGCAAT
GATACCGCGAGACCCACGCTCACCGGCTCCAGATTTATCAGCAATAAACCAGCCAGCCGGAAGGGCCGAG
CGCAGAAGTGGTCCTGCAACTTTATCCGCCTCCATCCAGTCTATTAATTGTTGCCGGGAAGCTAGAGTAA
GTAGTTCGCCAGTTAATAGTTTGCGCAACGTTGTTGCCATTGCTGCAGGCATCGTGGTGTCACGCTCGTC
GTTTGGTATGGCTTCATTCAGCTCCGGTTCCCAACGATCAAGGCGAGTTACATGATCCCCCATGTTGTGC
AAAAAAGCGGTTAGCTCCTTCGGTCCTCCGATCGTTGTCAGAAGTAAGTTGGCCGCAGTGTTATCACTCA
TGGTTATGGCAGCACTGCATAATTCTCTTACTGTCATGCCATCCGTAAGATGCTTTTCTGTGACTGGTGA
GTACTCAACCAAGTCATTCTGAGAATAGTGTATGCGGCGACCGAGTTGCTCTTGCCCGGCGTCAATACGG
GATAATACCGCGCCACATAGCAGAACTTTAAAAGTGCTCATCATTGGAAAACGTTCTTCGGGGCGAAAAC
TCTCAAGGATCTTACCGCTGTTGAGATCCAGTTCGATGTAACCCACTCGTGCACCCAACTGATCTTCAGC
ATCTTTTACTTTCACCAGCGTTTCTGGGTGAGCAAAAACAGGAAGGCAAAATGCCGCAAAAAAGGGAATA
AGGGCGACACGGAAATGTTGAATACTCATAACACCCCTTGTATTACTGTTTATGTAAGCAGACAGTTTTA
TTGTTCATGACCAAAATCCCTTAACGTGAGTTTTCGTTCCACTGAGCGTCAGACCCCGTAGAAAAGATCA
AAGGATCTTCTTGAGATCCTTTTTTTCTGCGCGTAATCTGCTGCTTGCAAACAAAAAAACCACCGCTACC
AGCGGTGGTTTGTTTGCCGGATCAAGAGCTACCAACTCTTTTTCCGAAGGTAACTGGCTTCAGCAGAGCG
CAGATACCAAATACTGTCCTTCTAGTGTAGCCGTAGTTAGGCCACCACTTCAAGAACTCTGTAGCACCGC
CTACATACCTCGCTCTGCTAATCCTGTTACCAGTGGCTGCTGCCAGTGGCGATAAGTCGTGTCTTACCGG
GTTGGACTCAAGACGATAGTTACCGGATAAGGCGCAGCGGTCGGGCTGAACGGGGGGTTCGTGCACACAG
CCCAGCTTGGAGCGAACGACCTACACCGAACTGAGATACCTACAGCGTGAGCTATGAGAAAGCGCCACGC
TTCCCGAAGGGAGAAAGGCGGACAGGTATCCGGTAAGCGGCAGGGTCGGAACAGGAGAGCGCACGAGGGA
GCTTCCAGGGGGAAACGCCTGGTATCTTTATAGTCCTGTCGGGTTTCGCCACCTCTGACTTGAGCGTCGA
TTTTTGTGATGCTCGTCAGGGGGGCGGAGCCTATGGAAAAACGCCAGCAACGCGGCCTTTTTACGGTTCC
TGGCCTTTTGCTGGCCTTTTGCTCACATGTTCTTTCCTGCGTTATCCCCTGATTCTGTGGATAACCGTAT
TACCGCCTTTGAGTGAGCTGATACCGCTCGCCGCAGCCGAACGACCGAGCGCAGCGAGTCAGTGAGCGAG
GAAGCGGAAGAGCGCCTGATGCGGTATTTTCTCCTTACGCATCTGTGCGGTATTTCACACCGCATATATG
GTGCACTCTCAGTACAATCTGCTCTGATGCCGCATAGTTAAGCCAGTATACACTCCGCTATCGCTACGTG
ACTGGGTCATGGCTGCGCCCCGACACCCGCCAACACCCGCTGACGCGCCCTGACGGGCTTGTCTGCTCCC
GGCATCCGCTTACAGACAAGCTGTGACCGTCTCCGGGAGCTGCATGTGTCAGAGGTTTTCACCGTCATCA
CCGAAACGCGCGAGGCAGCTGCGGTAAAGCTCATCAGCGTGGTCGTGAAGCGATTCACAGATGTCTGCCT
GTTCATCCGCGTCCAGCTCGTTGAGTTTCTCCAGAAGCGTTAATGTCTGGCTTCTGATAAAGCGGGCCAT
GTTAAGGGCGGTTTTTTCCTGTTTGGTCACTGATGCCTCCGTGTAAGGGGGATTTCTGTTCATGGGGGTA
ATGATACCGATGAAACGAGAGAGGATGCTCACGATACGGGTTACTGATGATGAACATGCCCGGTTACTGG
AACGTTGTGAGGGTAAACAACTGGCGGTATGGATGCGGCGGGACCAGAGAAAAATCACTCAGGGTCAATG
CCAGCGCTTCGTTAATACAGATGTAGGTGTTCCACAGGGTAGCCAGCAGCATCCTGCGATGCAGATCCGG
AACATAATGGTGCAGGGCGCTGACTTCCGCGTTTCCAGACTTTACGAAACACGGAAACCGAAGACCATTC
ATGTTGTTGCTCAGGTCGCAGACGTTTTGCAGCAGCAGTCGCTTCACGTTCGCTCGCGTATCGGTGATTC
ATTCTGCTAACCAGTAAGGCAACCCCGCCAGCCTAGCCGGGTCCTCAACGACAGGAGCACGATCATGCGC
ACCCGTGGGGCCGCCATGCCGGCCACAGCTAACACCACGTCGTCCCTATCTGCTGCCCTAGGTCTATGAG
TGGTTGCTGGATAACTTTACCGGCATGCATAAGGCTCGTAATATATATTCAGGGAGACCACAACGGTTTC
CCTCTACAAATAATTTTGTTTAACTTTCTAGAAATAATTTTGTTTAACTTTAAGAAGGAGATATACATAT
GCGTAAAGGAGAAGAACTTTTCACTGGAGTTGTCCCAATTCTTGTTGAATTAGATGGTGATGTTAATGGG
CACAAATTTTCTGTCAGTGGAGAGGGTGAAGGTGATGCAACATACGGAAAACTTACCCTTAAATTTATTT
GCACTACTGGAAAACTACCTGTTCCATGGCCAACACTTGTCACTACTTTCGGTTATGGTGTTCAATGCTT
TGCGAGATACCCAGATCATATGAAACAGCATGACTTTTTCAAGAGTGCCATGCCCGAAGGTTATGTACAG
GAAAGAACTATATTTTTCAAAGATGACGGGAACTACAAGACACGTGCTGAAGTCAAGTTTGAAGGTGATA
CCCTTGTTAATAGAATCGAGTTAAAAGGTATTGATTTTAAAGAAGATGGAAACATTCTTGGACACAAATT
GGAATACAACTATAACTCACACAATGTATACATCATGGCAGACAAACAAAAGAATGGAATCAAAGTTAAC
TTCAAAATTAGACACAACATTGAAGATGGAAGCGTTCAACTAGCAGACCATTATCAACAAAATACTCCAA
TTGGCGATGGCCCTGTCCTTTTACCAGACAACCATTACCTGTCCACACAATCTGCCCTTTCGAAAGATCC
CAACGAAAAGAGAGACCACATGGTCCTTCTTGAGTTTGTAACAGCTGCTGGGATTACACATGGCATGGAT
GAACTATACAAACTCGAGCACCACCACCACCACCACTGAGATCCGGCTGCTAACAAAGCCCGAAAGGAAG
CTGAGTTGGCTGCTGCCACCGCTGAGCAATAACTAGCATAACCCCTTGGGGCCTCTAAACGGGTCTTGAG
GGGTTTTTTGCTGAAAGGAGGAACTATATCCGGAT
Features (pLannotate 1.2.2; 12 found; start..end, strand, type, name):
     12..467     +  rep_origin     f1 ori (sequence partly withheld): f1 bacteriophage origin of replication; arrow indicates direction of (+) strand synthesis
    494..551     +  promoter       AmpR promoter (fragment): bla
    560..1420    -  CDS            AmpR: β-lactamase; bla; confers resistance to ampicillin, carbenicillin, and related antibiotics
   1542..2130    +  rep_origin     ori: high-copy-number ColE1/pMB1/pBR322/pUC origin of replication
   2316..2458    -  misc_feature   bom: basis of mobility region from pBR322
   2560..2751    -  CDS            rop: Rop protein, which maintains plasmids at low copy number; rop
   2768..3148    +  CDS            YPB1_ECOLX: Protein predicted: Swiss-Prot protein existence level 4. From Escherichia coli.
   3390..3412    +  RBS            RBS: efficient ribosome binding site from bacteriophage T7 gene 10 (Olins and Rangwala, 1989)
   3420..4133    +  CDS            hfriFP: hfriFP is a fluorescent protein published in 2013, derived from Herbaspirillum frisingense.
   4140..4157    +  CDS            9xHis (fragment): 9xHis affinity tag
   4167..4216    +  CDS            SET1 (fragment): solubility-enhancement tag derived from T7 phage gene 10B
   4224..4271    +  terminator     T7 terminator: transcription terminator for bacteriophage T7 RNA polymerase
