[The description below was written by a language model from this plasmid's Addgene catalogue record and pLannotate feature annotations shown in this document.]
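Description:
pJK_proK9_eGFP is a 4,296 bp bacterial expression plasmid built on a heavily modified pET-29b(+) backbone and designed for constitutive, inducer-independent production of GFP in E. coli. According to the record, lacI, the lac operator and the T7 promoter of the parent vector were deleted when a synthetic constitutive promoter was cloned between the BglI and XbaI sites. In this member of the series that position is occupied by the promoter designated proK9. The kanamycin marker was also replaced with the β-lactamase gene from pET-22b, so selection is with ampicillin. Replication relies on a ColE1/pBR322-type origin, and the annotation also finds the bom region and rop gene from pBR322 as well as an f1 phage origin. The catalogue lists the plasmid as high copy, although rop normally moderates copy number.

The payload is a 714 bp fluorescent protein coding sequence from Aequorea victoria, described as eGFP/GFPmut3 (BBa_E0040) carrying S2R, S65G and S72A. Automated annotation labels this open reading frame "hfriFP", which appears to be a similarity-based mislabel, since the position and length match the catalogued insert. Translation starts from the phage T7 gene 10 ribosome binding site retained from the backbone, the reading frame continues into a backbone-encoded C-terminal 6xHis tag, and the T7 terminator lies downstream. The proK9 promoter itself is not annotated in the feature table, but presumably lies in the unannotated stretch upstream of the RBS.

The associated study examined how promoter strength relates to gene expression and growth rate. This suggests the plasmid is one point in a graded constitutive promoter set, with fluorescence reporting expression level.
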