Addgene plasmid #59849: pJK_proK9_eGFP
Purpose: Constitutively expresses eGFP with proK9 promoter
Depositing lab: Timothy Whitehead. Depositing organization: Michigan State University. Publication: The Interrelationship between Promoter Strength, Gene Expression, and Growth Rate. Bienick MS, Young KW, Klesmith JR, Detwiler EE, Tomek KJ, Whitehead TA. PLoS One. 2014 Oct 6;9(10):e109105. doi: 10.1371/journal.pone.0109105. eCollection 2014. PubMed 25286161.
Backbone
  Vector backbone: pET-29b(+)
  Backbone manufacturer: Novagen
  Backbone size w/o insert (bp): 3582
  Total vector size (bp): 4296
  Modifications to backbone: Deletion of lacI, lacO, and T7 promoter by cloning proB in-between BglI and XbaI. Removal of the kanamycin resistance gene and insertion of the beta-lactamase (AmpR) gene from pET-22b.
  Vector type: Bacterial Expression
Growth in bacteria
  Bacterial resistance: Ampicillin, 100 μg/mL
  Growth temperature: 37°C
  Growth strain: XL1 Blue
  Copy number: High Copy
Gene/Insert
  Gene/Insert name: Enhanced Green Fluorescent Protein (alt names: eGFP; BBa_E0040; GFPmut3)
  Species: Aequorea victoria
  Insert size (bp): 714
  Mutation: S2R,S65G,S72A
  Promoter: proK9
  Tag / fusion protein: 6x-His (C terminal on backbone)
  Cloning method: Restriction Enzyme; 5′ cloning site BglI (not destroyed); 3′ cloning site XbaI (not destroyed)
  Sequencing primers: 5′ GGTGATTCATTCTGCTAA; 3′ T7 Term
Terms and licenses: Academic/Nonprofit Terms; Industry Terms: Not Available to Industry
How to cite: pJK_proK9_eGFP was a gift from Timothy Whitehead (Addgene plasmid # 59849 ; http://n2t.net/addgene:59849 ; RRID:Addgene_59849)
