>Addgene plasmid #59849 | pJK_proK9_eGFP | addgene partial sequence | sequence record 97610 | pJFRC-F 5'-ATAATGGTGCAGGGCGCTGAC-3'
ACCATTCATGTTGTTGCTCAGGTCGCAGACGTTTTGCAGCAGCAGTCGCTTCACGTTCGCTCGCGTATCG
GTGATTCATTCTGCTAACCAGTAAGGCAACCCCGCCAGCCTAGCCGGGTCCTCAACGACAGGAGCACGAT
CATGCGCACCCGTGGGGCCGCCATGCCGGCCACAGCTAACACCACGTCGTCCCTATCTGCTGCCCTAGGT
CTATGAGTGGTTGCTGGATAACTTTACCGGCATGCATAAGGCTCGTAATATATATTCAGGGAGACCACAA
CGGTTTCCCTCTACAAATAATTTTGTTTAACTTTCTAGAAATAATTTTGTTTAACTTTAAGAAGGAGATA
TACATATGCGTAAAGGAGAAGAACTTTTCACTGGAGTTGTCCCAATTCTTGTTGAATTAGATGGTGATGT
TAATGGGCACAAATTTTCTGTCAGTGGAGAGGGTGAAGGTGATGCAACATACGGAAAACTTACCCTTAAA
TTTATTTGCACTACTGGAAAACTACCTGTTCCATGGCCAACACTTGTCACTACTTTCGGTTATGGTGTTC
AATGCTTTGCGAGATACCCAGATCATATGAAACAGCATGACTTTTTCAAGAGTGCCATGCCCGAAGGTTA
TGTACAGGAAAGAACTATATTTTTCAAAGATGACGGGAACTACAAGACACGTGCTGAAGTCAAGTTTGAA
GGTGATACCCTTGTTAATAGAATCGAG
