>Addgene plasmid #59849 | pJK_proK9_eGFP | addgene partial sequence | sequence record 97624 | T7term 5'-GCTAGTTATTGCTCAGCGG-3'
CGGGCTTTGTTAGCAGCCGGATCTCAGTGGTGGTGGTGGTGGTGCTCGAGTTTGTATAGTTCATCCATGC
CATGTGTAATCCCAGCAGCTGTTACAAACTCAAGAAGGACCATGTGGTCTCTCTTTTCGTTGGGATCTTT
CGAAAGGGCAGATTGTGTGGACAGGTAATGGTTGTCTGGTAAAAGGACAGGGCCATCGCCAATTGGAGTA
TTTTGTTGATAATGGTCTGCTAGTTGAACGCTTCCATCTTCAATGTTGTGTCTAATTTTGAAGTTAACTT
TGATTCCATTCTTTTGTTTGTCTGCCATGATGTATACATTGTGTGAGTTATAGTTGTATTCCAATTTGTG
TCCAAGAATGTTTCCATCTTCTTTAAAATCAATACCTTTTAACTCGATTCTATTAACAAGGGTATCACCT
TCAAACTTGACTTCAGCACGTGTCTTGTAGTTCCCGTCATCTTTGAAAAATATAGTTCTTTCCTGTACAT
AACCTTCGGGCATGGCACTCTTGAAAAAGTCATGCTGTTTCATATGATCTGGGTATCTCGCAAAGCATTG
AACACCATAACCGAAAGTAGTGACAAGTGTTGGCCATGGAACAGGTAGTTTTCCAGTAGTGCAAATAAAT
TTAAGGGTAAGTTTTCCGTATGTTGCATCACCTTCACCCTCTCCACTGACAGAAAATTTGTGCCCATTAA
CATCACCATCTAATTCAACAAGAATTGGGACAACTCCAGTGAAAAGTTCTTCTCCTTTACGCATATGTAT
ATCTCCTTC
